>Addgene plasmid #17260 | p2GB42/Kan | addgene partial sequence | sequence record 23234 | 17260 with GAL1
GCTCCTCCNNAAAAGAAGAGAAAGGTAGCTGGTATCAATAAAGATATCGAGGAGTGCAATGCCATCATTG
AGCAGTTTATCGACTACCTGCGCACCGGACAGGAGATGCCGATGGAAATGGCGGATCAGGCGATTAACGT
GGTGCCGGGCATGACGCCGAAAACCATTCTTCACGCCGGGCCGCCGATCCAGCCTGACTGGCTGAAATCG
AATGGTTTTCATGAAATTGAAGCGGATGTTAACGATACCAGCCTCTTGCTGAGTGGAGATGCCTCCTACC
CTTATGATGTGCCAGATTATGCCTCTCCCGAATTCGGCCGACTCGAGAAGCTTTGGACTTCTTCGCCAGA
GGTTTGGTCAAGTCTCCAATCAAGGTTGTCGGCTTGTCTACCTTGCCAGAAATTTACGAAAAGATGGAAA
AGGGTCAAATCGTTGGTAGATACGTTGTTGACACTTCTAAATAAGCGAATTTCTTATGATTTATGATTTT
TATTATTAAATAAGTTATAAAAAAAATAAGTGTATACAAATTTTAAAGTGACTCTTAGGTTTTAAAACGA
AAATTCTTATTCTTGAGTAACTCTTTCCTGTAGGTCAGGGTNNNTTCTCAGGTATAGCATGAGGTCGCTC
TTATTGACCACACCTCTA
