[The description below was written by a language model from this plasmid's Addgene catalogue record.]
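Description:
p2GB42/Kan is an empty yeast expression backbone derived from pJG4-5, the "prey" vector of the LexA-based interaction-trap (two-hybrid) system. The record lists a backbone size of about 7.4 kb, high-copy propagation in E. coli under ampicillin selection, and selection in yeast with Geneticin (G418). The "Kan" in the name suggests that this drug resistance comes from a kanamycin-resistance-type cassette, although the record does not describe the marker itself. No feature table is provided, so the promoter, terminator and yeast and bacterial origins of replication are not stated for this plasmid. The parental pJG4-5 is generally known as a 2μ plasmid with a galactose-inducible promoter, but whether those elements are retained here cannot be confirmed from the record.

The vector carries no insert. Instead it supplies an N-terminal B42–HA fusion module, followed by EcoRI (5′) and XhoI (3′) cloning sites that are preserved after cloning. B42 is an acidic transcriptional activation domain of bacterial origin, and the HA epitope allows the fusion protein to be detected with antibodies. An open reading frame cloned in frame between the two sites is therefore expressed as an activation-domain-tagged prey, which switches on reporter genes when it binds a DNA-bound bait partner.

The associated publication describes a yeast genetic system for selecting small-molecule inhibitors of protein–protein interactions in nanodroplets. This points to use of the backbone in two-hybrid or reverse two-hybrid assays. A dominant drug marker would allow plasmid selection without relying on an auxotrophic marker in the host strain.
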