Addgene plasmid #17260: p2GB42/Kan
Purpose: (Empty Backbone)
Depositing lab: Stuart Schreiber. Depositing organization: Harvard University. Publication: A yeast genetic system for selecting small molecule inhibitors of protein-protein interactions in nanodroplets. Huang J, Schreiber SL. Proc Natl Acad Sci U S A. 1997 Dec 9. 94(25):13396-401. 10.1073/pnas.94.25.13396 PubMed 9391035.
Backbone
  Vector backbone: pJG4-5
  Backbone size (bp): 7390
  Vector type: Yeast Expression
  Selectable markers: Geneticin (G418)
Growth in bacteria
  Bacterial resistance: Ampicillin, 100 μg/mL
  Growth temperature: 37°C
  Growth strain: DH5alpha
  Copy number: High Copy
Gene/Insert
  Gene/Insert name: None
  Tag / fusion protein: B42•HA (N terminal on backbone)
  Cloning method: Restriction Enzyme; 5′ cloning site EcoRI (not destroyed); 3′ cloning site XhoI (not destroyed)
  Sequencing primers: 5′ CCAGCCTCTTGCTGAGTGGAGATG
Terms and licenses: Academic/Nonprofit Terms; Industry Terms: Not Available to Industry
Depositor comments: ref for pJG4-5: Gyuris, J., Golemis, E., Chertkov, H. & Brent, R. (1993) Cell 75, 791-803.
How to cite: p2GB42/Kan was a gift from Stuart Schreiber (Addgene plasmid # 17260 ; http://n2t.net/addgene:17260 ; RRID:Addgene_17260)
